>Addgene plasmid #245722 | pLJM1-FH-hnRNPC | addgene full sequence | sequence record 492411 | Addgene NGS Result
AGATCTGAGCCTGGGAGCTCTCTGGCTAACTAGGGAACCCACTGCTTAAGCCTCAATAAAGCTTGCCTTG
AGTGCTTCAAGTAGTGTGTGCCCGTCTGTTGTGTGACTCTGGTAACTAGAGATCCCTCAGACCCTTTTAG
TCAGTGTGGAAAATCTCTAGCAGTGGCGCCCGAACAGGGACTTGAAAGCGAAAGGGAAACCAGAGGAGCT
CTCTCGACGCAGGACTCGGCTTGCTGAAGCGCGCACGGCAAGAGGCGAGGGGCGGCGACTGGTGAGTACG
CCAAAAATTTTGACTAGCGGAGGCTAGAAGGAGAGAGATGGGTGCGAGAGCGTCAGTATTAAGCGGGGGA
GAATTAGATCGCGATGGGAAAAAATTCGGTTAAGGCCAGGGGGAAAGAAAAAATATAAATTAAAACATAT
AGTATGGGCAAGCAGGGAGCTAGAACGATTCGCAGTTAATCCTGGCCTGTTAGAAACATCAGAAGGCTGT
AGACAAATACTGGGACAGCTACAACCATCCCTTCAGACAGGATCAGAAGAACTTAGATCATTATATAATA
CAGTAGCAACCCTCTATTGTGTGCATCAAAGGATAGAGATAAAAGACACCAAGGAAGCTTTAGACAAGAT
AGAGGAAGAGCAAAACAAAAGTAAGACCACCGCACAGCAAGCGGCCGCTGATCTTCAGACCTGGAGGAGG
AGATATGAGGGACAATTGGAGAAGTGAATTATATAAATATAAAGTAGTAAAAATTGAACCATTAGGAGTA
GCACCCACCAAGGCAAAGAGAAGAGTGGTGCAGAGAGAAAAAAGAGCAGTGGGAATAGGAGCTTTGTTCC
TTGGGTTCTTGGGAGCAGCAGGAAGCACTATGGGCGCAGCGTCAATGACGCTGACGGTACAGGCCAGACA
ATTATTGTCTGGTATAGTGCAGCAGCAGAACAATTTGCTGAGGGCTATTGAGGCGCAACAGCATCTGTTG
CAACTCACAGTCTGGGGCATCAAGCAGCTCCAGGCAAGAATCCTGGCTGTGGAAAGATACCTAAAGGATC
AACAGCTCCTGGGGATTTGGGGTTGCTCTGGAAAACTCATTTGCACCACTGCTGTGCCTTGGAATGCTAG
TTGGAGTAATAAATCTCTGGAACAGATTTGGAATCACACGACCTGGATGGAGTGGGACAGAGAAATTAAC
AATTACACAAGCTTAATACACTCCTTAATTGAAGAATCGCAAAACCAGCAAGAAAAGAATGAACAAGAAT
TATTGGAATTAGATAAATGGGCAAGTTTGTGGAATTGGTTTAACATAACAAATTGGCTGTGGTATATAAA
ATTATTCATAATGATAGTAGGAGGCTTGGTAGGTTTAAGAATAGTTTTTGCTGTACTTTCTATAGTGAAT
AGAGTTAGGCAGGGATATTCACCATTATCGTTTCAGACCCACCTCCCAACCCCGAGGGGACCCGACAGGC
CCGAAGGAATAGAAGAAGAAGGTGGAGAGAGAGACAGAGACAGATCCATTCGATTAGTGAACGGATCTCG
ACGGTATCGATCACGAGACTAGCCTCGAGCGGCCGCCCCCTTCACCGAGGGCCTATTTCCCATGATTCCT
TCATATTTGCATATACGATACAAGGCTGTTAGAGAGATAATTGGAATTAATTTGACTGTAAACACAAAGA
TATTAGTACAAAATACGTGACGTAGAAAGTAATAATTTCTTGGGTAGTTTGCAGTTTTAAAATTATGTTT
TAAAATGGACTATCATATGCCAAGTACGCCCCCTATTGACGTCAATGACGGTAAATGGCCCGCCTGGCAT
TATGCCCAGTACATGACCTTATGGGACTTTCCTACTTGGCAGTACATCTACGTATTAGTCATCGCTATTA
CCATGGTGATGCGGTTTTGGCAGTACATCAATGGGCGTGGATAGCGGTTTGACTCACGGGGATTTCCAAG
TCTCCACCCCATTGACGTCAATGGGAGTTTGTTTTGGCACCAAAATCAACGGGACTTTCCAAAATGTCGT
AACAACTCCGCCCCATTGACGCAAATGGGCGGTAGGCGTGTACGGTGGGAGGTCTATATAAGCAGAGCTG
GTTTAGTGAACCGTCAGATCCGCTAGCGCTACCGGGTACAAGTCCGGACTCAGATCTCGAGCTCAAGCTT
CGATGGACTACAAGGACGACGATGACAAGTACCCTTATGACGTGCCCGATTACGCTAGCGGCCGCATGGC
CAGCAACGTTACCAACAAGACAGATCCTCGCTCCATGAACTCCCGTGTATTCATTGGGAATCTCAACACT
CTTGTGGTCAAGAAATCTGATGTGGAGGCAATCTTTTCGAAGTATGGCAAAATTGTGGGCTGCTCTGTTC
ATAAGGGCTTTGCCTTCGTTCAGTATGTTAATGAGAGAAATGCCCGGGCTGCTGTAGCAGGAGAGGATGG
CAGAATGATTGCTGGCCAGGTTTTAGATATTAACCTGGCTGCAGAGCCAAAAGTGAACCGAGGAAAAGCA
GGTGTGAAACGATCTGCAGCGGAGATGTACGGGTCAGTAACAGAACACCCTTCTCCGTCCCCTCTACTCA
GCTCCTCTTTTGACTTGGACTATGACTTTCAACGGGACTATTATGATAGGATGTACAGTTACCCAGCACG
TGTACCTCCTCCTCCTCCTATTGCTCGGGCTGTAGTGCCCTCGAAACGTCAGCGTGTATCAGGAAACACT
TCACGAAGGGGCAAAAGTGGCTTCAATTCTAAGAGTGGACAGCGGGGATCTTCCAAGTCTGGAAAGTTGA
AAGGAGATGACCTTCAGGCCATTAAGAAGGAGCTGACCCAGATAAAACAAAAAGTGGATTCTCTCCTGGA
AAACCTGGAAAAAATTGAAAAGGAACAGAGCAAACAAGCAGTAGAGATGAAGAATGATAAGTCAGAAGAG
GAGCAGAGCAGCAGCTCCGTGAAGAAAGATGAGACTAATGTGAAGATGGAGTCTGGGGGGGGTGCAGATG
ACTCTGCTGAGGAGGGGGACCTACTGGATGATGATGATAATGAAGATCGGGGGGATGACCAGCTGGAGTT
GATCAAGGATGATGAAAAAGAGGCTGAGGAAGGAGAGGATGACAGAGACAGCGCCAATGGCGAGGATGAC
TCTTAACTCGACCTCGAGACAAATGGCAGTATTCATCCACAATTTTAAAAGAAAAGGGGGGATTGGGGGG
TACAGTGCAGGGGAAAGAATAGTAGACATAATAGCAACAGACATACAAACTAAAGAATTACAAAAACAAA
TTACAAAAATTCAAAATTTTCGGGTTTATTACAGGGACAGCAGAGATCCACTTTGGCCGCGGCTCGAGGG
GGTTGGGGTTGCGCCTTTTCCAAGGCAGCCCTGGGTTTGCGCAGGGACGCGGCTGCTCTGGGCGTGGTTC
CGGGAAACGCAGCGGCGCCGACCCTGGGTCTCGCACATTCTTCACGTCCGTTCGCAGCGTCACCCGGATC
TTCGCCGCTACCCTTGTGGGCCCCCCGGCGACGCTTCCTGCTCCGCCCCTAAGTCGGGAAGGTTCCTTGC
GGTTCGCGGCGTGCCGGACGTGACAAACGGAAGCCGCACGTCTCACTAGTACCCTCGCAGACGGACAGCG
CCAGGGAGCAATGGCAGCGCGCCGACCGCGATGGGCTGTGGCCAATAGCGGCTGCTCAGCAGGGCGCGCC
GAGAGCAGCGGCCGGGAAGGGGCGGTGCGGGAGGCGGGGTGTGGGGCGGTAGTGTGGGCCCTGTTCCTGC
CCGCGCGGTGTTCCGCATTCTGCAAGCCTCCGGAGCGCACGTCGGCAGTCGGCTCCCTCGTTGACCGAAT
CACCGACCTCTCTCCCCAGGGGGATCCACCGGAGCTTACCATGACCGAGTACAAGCCCACGGTGCGCCTC
GCCACCCGCGACGACGTCCCCAGGGCCGTACGCACCCTCGCCGCCGCGTTCGCCGACTACCCCGCCACGC
GCCACACCGTCGATCCGGACCGCCACATCGAGCGGGTCACCGAGCTGCAAGAACTCTTCCTCACGCGCGT
CGGGCTCGACATCGGCAAGGTGTGGGTCGCGGACGACGGCGCCGCGGTGGCGGTCTGGACCACGCCGGAG
AGCGTCGAAGCGGGGGCGGTGTTCGCCGAGATCGGCCCGCGCATGGCCGAGTTGAGCGGTTCCCGGCTGG
CCGCGCAGCAACAGATGGAAGGCCTCCTGGCGCCGCACCGGCCCAAGGAGCCCGCGTGGTTCCTGGCCAC
CGTCGGCGTCTCGCCCGACCACCAGGGCAAGGGTCTGGGCAGCGCCGTCGTGCTCCCCGGAGTGGAGGCG
GCCGAGCGCGCCGGGGTGCCCGCCTTCCTGGAGACCTCCGCGCCCCGCAACCTCCCCTTCTACGAGCGGC
TCGGCTTCACCGTCACCGCCGACGTCGAGGTGCCCGAAGGACCGCGCACCTGGTGCATGACCCGCAAGCC
CGGTGCCTGACGCCCGCCCCACGACCCGCAGCGCCCGACCGAAAGGAGCGCACGACCCCATGCATCGGTA
CCTTTAAGACCAATGACTTACAAGGCAGCTGTAGATCTTAGCCACTTTTTAAAAGAAAAGGGGGGACTGG
AAGGGCTAATTCACTCCCAACGAAGACAAGATCTGCTTTTTGCTTGTACTGGGTCTCTCTGGTTAGACCA
GATCTGAGCCTGGGAGCTCTCTGGCTAACTAGGGAACCCACTGCTTAAGCCTCAATAAAGCTTGCCTTGA
GTGCTTCAAGTAGTGTGTGCCCGTCTGTTGTGTGACTCTGGTAACTAGAGATCCCTCAGACCCTTTTAGT
CAGTGTGGAAAATCTCTAGCAGTAGTAGTTCATGTCATCTTATTATTCAGTATTTATAACTTGCAAAGAA
ATGAATATCAGAGAGTGAGAGGAACTTGTTTATTGCAGCTTATAATGGTTACAAATAAAGCAATAGCATC
ACAAATTTCACAAATAAAGCATTTTTTTCACTGCATTCTAGTTGTGGTTTGTCCAAACTCATCAATGTAT
CTTATCATGTCTGGCTCTAGCTATCCCGCCCCTAACTCCGCCCATCCCGCCCCTAACTCCGCCCAGTTCC
GCCCATTCTCCGCCCCATGGCTGACTAATTTTTTTTATTTATGCAGAGGCCGAGGCCGCCTCGGCCTCTG
AGCTATTCCAGAAGTAGTGAGGAGGCTTTTTTGGAGGCCTAGGGACGTACCCAATTCGCCCTATAGTGAG
TCGTATTACGCGCGCTCACTGGCCGTCGTTTTACAACGTCGTGACTGGGAAAACCCTGGCGTTACCCAAC
TTAATCGCCTTGCAGCACATCCCCCTTTCGCCAGCTGGCGTAATAGCGAAGAGGCCCGCACCGATCGCCC
TTCCCAACAGTTGCGCAGCCTGAATGGCGAATGGG
[124 nt withheld, positions 5426-5549]
C
[91 nt withheld, positions 5551-5641]
A
[49 nt withheld, positions 5643-5691]
CCTTTGACGTTGGAGTCCACGTTCTTT
[37 nt withheld, positions 5719-5755]
ACCCTATCTCGGTCTATTCTTTTGATTTATAAGGGATTTTGCCGATTTCGGCCTATTGGTTAAAAAATGA
GCTGATTTAACAAAAATTTAACGCGAATTTTAACAAAATATTAACGCTTACAATTTAGGTGGCACTTTTC
GGGGAAATGTGCGCGGAACCCCTATTTGTTTATTTTTCTAAATACATTCAAATATGTATCCGCTCATGAG
ACAATAACCCTGATAAATGCTTCAATAATATTGAAAAAGGAAGAGTATGAGTATTCAACATTTCCGTGTC
GCCCTTATTCCCTTTTTTGCGGCATTTTGCCTTCCTGTTTTTGCTCACCCAGAAACGCTGGTGAAAGTAA
AAGATGCTGAAGATCAGTTGGGTGCACGAGTGGGTTACATCGAACTGGATCTCAACAGCGGTAAGATCCT
TGAGAGTTTTCGCCCCGAAGAACGTTTTCCAATGATGAGCACTTTTAAAGTTCTGCTATGTGGCGCGGTA
TTATCCCGTATTGACGCCGGGCAAGAGCAACTCGGTCGCCGCATACACTATTCTCAGAATGACTTGGTTG
AGTACTCACCAGTCACAGAAAAGCATCTTACGGATGGCATGACAGTAAGAGAATTATGCAGTGCTGCCAT
AACCATGAGTGATAACACTGCGGCCAACTTACTTCTGACAACGATCGGAGGACCGAAGGAGCTAACCGCT
TTTTTGCACAACATGGGGGATCATGTAACTCGCCTTGATCGTTGGGAACCGGAGCTGAATGAAGCCATAC
CAAACGACGAGCGTGACACCACGATGCCTGTAGCAATGGCAACAACGTTGCGCAAACTATTAACTGGCGA
ACTACTTACTCTAGCTTCCCGGCAACAATTAATAGACTGGATGGAGGCGGATAAAGTTGCAGGACCACTT
CTGCGCTCGGCCCTTCCGGCTGGCTGGTTTATTGCTGATAAATCTGGAGCCGGTGAGCGTGGGTCTCGCG
GTATCATTGCAGCACTGGGGCCAGATGGTAAGCCCTCCCGTATCGTAGTTATCTACACGACGGGGAGTCA
GGCAACTATGGATGAACGAAATAGACAGATCGCTGAGATAGGTGCCTCACTGATTAAGCATTGGTAACTG
TCAGACCAAGTTTACTCATATATACTTTAGATTGATTTAAAACTTCATTTTTAATTTAAAAGGATCTAGG
TGAAGATCCTTTTTGATAATCTCATGACCAAAATCCCTTAACGTGAGTTTTCGTTCCACTGAGCGTCAGA
CCCCGTAGAAAAGATCAAAGGATCTTCTTGAGATCCTTTTTTTCTGCGCGTAATCTGCTGCTTGCAAACA
AAAAAACCACCGCTACCAGCGGTGGTTTGTTTGCCGGATCAAGAGCTACCAACTCTTTTTCCGAAGGTAA
CTGGCTTCAGCAGAGCGCAGATACCAAATACTGTTCTTCTAGTGTAGCCGTAGTTAGGCCACCACTTCAA
GAACTCTGTAGCACCGCCTACATACCTCGCTCTGCTAATCCTGTTACCAGTGGCTGCTGCCAGTGGCGAT
AAGTCGTGTCTTACCGGGTTGGACTCAAGACGATAGTTACCGGATAAGGCGCAGCGGTCGGGCTGAACGG
GGGGTTCGTGCACACAGCCCAGCTTGGAGCGAACGACCTACACCGAACTGAGATACCTACAGCGTGAGCT
ATGAGAAAGCGCCACGCTTCCCGAAGGGAGAAAGGCGGACAGGTATCCGGTAAGCGGCAGGGTCGGAACA
GGAGAGCGCACGAGGGAGCTTCCAGGGGGAAACGCCTGGTATCTTTATAGTCCTGTCGGGTTTCGCCACC
TCTGACTTGAGCGTCGATTTTTGTGATGCTCGTCAGGGGGGCGGAGCCTATGGAAAAACGCCAGCAACGC
GGCCTTTTTACGGTTCCTGGCCTTTTGCTGGCCTTTTGCTCACATGTTCTTTCCTGCGTTATCCCCTGAT
TCTGTGGATAACCGTATTACCGCCTTTGAGTGAGCTGATACCGCTCGCCGCAGCCGAACGACCGAGCGCA
GCGAGTCAGTGAGCGAGGAAGCGGAAGAGCGCCCAATACGCAAACCGCCTCTCCCCGCGCGTTGGCCGAT
TCATTAATGCAGCTGGCACGACAGGTTTCCCGACTGGAAAGCGGGCAGTGAGCGCAACGCAATTAATGTG
AGTTAGCTCACTCATTAGGCACCCCAGGCTTTACACTTTATGCTTCCGGCTCGTATGTTGTGTGGAATTG
TGAGCGGATAACAATTTCACACAGGAAACAGCTATGACCATGATTACGCCAAGCGCGCAATTAACCCTCA
CTAAAGGGAACAAAAGCTGGAGCTGCAAGCTTAATGTAGTCTTATGCAATACTCTTGTAGTCTTGCAACA
TGGTAACGATGAGTTAGCAACATGCCTTACAAGGAGAGAAAAAGCACCGTGCATGCCGATTGGTGGAAGT
AAGGTGGTACGATCGTGCCTTATTAGGAAGGCAACAGACGGGTCTGACATGGATTGGACGAACCACTGAA
TTGCCGCATTGCAGAGATATTGTATTTAAGTGCCTAGCTCGATACATAAACGGGTCTCTCTGGTTAGACC
Features (pLannotate 1.2.2; 30 found; start..end, strand, type, name):
    209..334     +  misc_feature   HIV-1 Ψ: packaging signal of human immunodeficiency virus type 1
    318..681     +  CDS            HIV-1 gag (fragment): gag protein from human immunodeficiency virus 1; gag
    827..1060    +  misc_feature   RRE: The Rev response element (RRE) of HIV-1 allows for Rev-dependent mRNA export from the nucleus to the cytoplasm.
   1437..1537    +  CDS            Rev (fragment): human immunodeficiency virus 1 (HIV-1) Rev protein; rev; enhances nuclear export of unspliced and incompletely spliced viral mRNAs
   1587..1770    +  promoter       U6 promoter (fragment): RNA polymerase III promoter for human U6 snRNA
   1761..1895    +  enhancer       CMV enhancer (fragment): human cytomegalovirus immediate early enhancer; contains an 18-bp deletion relative to the standard CMV enhancer
   1896..2099    +  promoter       CMV promoter: human cytomegalovirus (CMV) immediate early promoter
   2143..2173    +  misc_feature   MCS (fragment): multiple cloning site
   2179..2199    +  CDS            FLAG (fragment): FLAG® epitope tag, followed by an enterokinase cleavage site
   2236..3153    +  CDS            HNRNPC: HNRPC_HUMAN - Also known as HNRPC. Experimental evidence at protein level: Swiss-Prot protein existence level 1. Binds pre-mRNA and nucleates the assembly of 40S hnRNP particles (PubMed:8264621). Interacts with poly-U tracts in the 3'-UTR or 5'-UTR of mRNA and modulates the stability and the level of translation of bound mRNA molecules (PubMed:12509468, PubMed:16010978, PubMed:7567451, PubMed:8264621). Single HNRNPC tetramers bind 230-240 nucleotides. Trimers of HNRNPC tetramers bind 700 nucleotides (PubMed:8264621). May play a role in the early steps of spliceosome assembly and pre-mRNA splic
   3193..3310    +  misc_feature   cPPT/CTS: central polypurine tract and central termination sequence of HIV-1
   3359..3869    +  promoter       hPGK promoter: human phosphoglycerate kinase 1 promoter
   3891..4490    +  CDS            PuroR: puromycin N-acetyltransferase; pac from Streptomyces alboniger; confers resistance to puromycin
   4533..4616    +  CDS            nef (fragment): NEF_HV1Z2 - Experimental evidence at protein level: Swiss-Prot protein existence level 1. Extracellular Nef protein targets CD4(+) T-lymphocytes for apoptosis by interacting with CXCR4 surface receptors. From Human immunodeficiency virus type 1 group M subtype D (isolate Z2/CDC-Z34) (HIV-1).
   4618..4851    +  LTR            3' LTR (ΔU3): self-inactivating 3' long terminal repeat (LTR) from HIV-1
   4923..5044    +  polyA_signal   SV40 poly(A) signal: SV40 polyadenylation signal
   5084..5219    +  rep_origin     SV40 ori: SV40 origin of replication
   5240..5258    -  promoter       T7 promoter: promoter for bacteriophage T7 RNA polymerase
   5266..5421    +  CDS            lacZα (fragment): LacZα fragment of β-galactosidase; lacZ fragment
   5426..5854    +  rep_origin     f1 ori (sequence partly withheld): f1 bacteriophage origin of replication; arrow indicates direction of (+) strand synthesis
   5907..6011    +  promoter       AmpR promoter: bla
   6012..6872    +  CDS            AmpR: β-lactamase; bla; confers resistance to ampicillin, carbenicillin, and related antibiotics
   7043..7631    +  rep_origin     ori: high-copy-number ColE1/pMB1/pBR322/pUC origin of replication
   7814..7906    +  CDS            lacI (fragment): lac repressor; lacI; The lac repressor binds to the lac operator to inhibit transcription in E. coli. This inhibition can be relieved by adding lactose or isopropyl-β-D-thiogalactopyranoside (IPTG).
   7919..7940    +  protein_bind   CAP binding site: CAP binding activates transcription in the presence of cAMP. E. coli catabolite activator protein
   7955..7985    +  promoter       lac promoter: promoter for the E. coli lac operon
   7993..8009    +  protein_bind   lac operator: The lac repressor binds to the lac operator to inhibit transcription in E. coli. This inhibition can be relieved by adding lactose or isopropyl-β-D-thiogalactopyranoside (IPTG). lac repressor encoded by lacI
   8054..8072    +  promoter       T3 promoter: promoter for bacteriophage T3 RNA polymerase
   8100..8326    +  promoter       RSV promoter: Rous sarcoma virus enhancer/promoter
   8327..162     +  LTR            5' LTR (truncated) (across the origin): truncated 5' long terminal repeat (LTR) from HIV-1
