[The description below was written by a language model from this plasmid's Addgene catalogue record and pLannotate feature annotations shown in this document.]
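Description:
pLJM1-FH-hnRNPC is a lentiviral transfer plasmid built on the pLJM1 backbone for expressing human hnRNPC carrying an N-terminal Flag-HA tandem tag in mammalian cells. It is maintained in E. coli through a high-copy ColE1/pUC-type origin and β-lactamase (ampicillin resistance). The backbone also carries an f1 origin, an SV40 origin and poly(A) signal, and remnants of lac, T7 and T3 promoter elements from its cloning-vector ancestry.

The viral portion has a third-generation-style layout. An RSV promoter drives a truncated HIV-1 5' LTR, followed by the Ψ packaging signal with a gag fragment and the Rev response element, and the genome ends in a self-inactivating ΔU3 3' LTR, so that integrated proviruses lack LTR promoter activity. A cPPT/CTS element, which normally aids nuclear import of the viral genome, is annotated between the two internal cassettes. In the first cassette, a CMV promoter with a partial enhancer, preceded by a residual U6 promoter fragment, drives the tagged HNRNPC coding sequence. The annotation detects a FLAG fragment just upstream of the open reading frame. The HA tag is listed in the catalogue entry but was not called as a separate feature, and presumably lies in the short gap between FLAG and HNRNPC. In the second cassette, a human PGK promoter drives puromycin N-acetyltransferase, allowing selection of transduced cells.

hnRNPC is a nuclear pre-mRNA-binding protein that nucleates hnRNP particles. The dual epitope tag suits detection or affinity purification of the protein, although the record states the purpose only as expression of Flag-HA-hnRNPC in mammalian cells. The insert was assembled by Gibson cloning.
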