Addgene plasmid #245722: pLJM1-FH-hnRNPC
Purpose: Express Flag-HA-hnRNPC in mammalian cells
Depositing lab: Joshua Mendell. Depositing organization: University of Texas Southwestern Medical Center. Publication: RBM33 directs the nuclear export of transcripts containing GC-rich elements. Thomas A, Rehfeld F, Zhang H, Chang TC, Goodarzi M, Gillet F, Mendell JT. Genes Dev. 2022 May 1;36(9-10):550-565. doi: 10.1101/gad.349456.122. Epub 2022 May 19. PubMed 35589130.
Backbone
  Vector backbone: pLJM1
  Vector type: Lentiviral
Growth in bacteria
  Bacterial resistance: Ampicillin, 100 μg/mL
  Growth temperature: 37°C
  Growth strain: NEB Stable
  Copy number: High Copy
Gene/Insert
  Gene/Insert name: Flag-HA-hnRNPC
  Species: H. sapiens (human)
  Entrez Gene: HNRNPC (a.k.a. C1, C2, HNRNP, HNRPC, SNRPC)
  Tag / fusion protein: Flag-HA (N terminal on backbone)
  Cloning method: Gibson Cloning
Terms and licenses: Academic/Nonprofit Terms; Industry Terms: Not Available to Industry
How to cite: pLJM1-FH-hnRNPC was a gift from Joshua Mendell (Addgene plasmid # 245722 ; http://n2t.net/addgene:245722 ; RRID:Addgene_245722)
